Addgene plasmid #72457: pJK578
Purpose: Produces Acetobacter aceti 1023 N5-carboxyaminoimidazole ribonucleotide mutase, Trp34>Phe/Ser57>Ala/Trp165>Phe mutant (AaPurE1fwf-S57A)
Depositing lab: T. J. Kappock. Depositing organization: Purdue University.
Backbone
  Vector backbone: pET23a
  Backbone size w/o insert (bp): 3666
  Total vector size (bp): 4176
  Vector type: Bacterial Expression
Growth in bacteria
  Bacterial resistance: Ampicillin, 100 μg/mL
  Growth temperature: 37°C
  Growth strain: DH5alpha
  Copy number: High Copy
Gene/Insert
  Gene/Insert name: N5-carboxyaminoimidazole ribonucleotide mutase (alt names: purE; AZ09_02690)
  Species: Acetobacter aceti 1023
  Mutation: Mutation changes tryptophan-34 to phenylalanine, serine-57 to alanine, tryptophan-165 to phenylalanine, additional N-terminal methionine
  GenBank ID: AAZ04483.1 KDE21029.1
  Promoter: T7
  Cloning method: Restriction Enzyme; 5′ cloning site NdeI (not destroyed); 3′ cloning site EcoRI (not destroyed)
  Sequencing primers: 5′ T7 promoter; 3′ T7 terminator
Terms and licenses: Academic/Nonprofit Terms; Industry Terms: Not Available to Industry
How to cite: pJK578 was a gift from T. J. Kappock (Addgene plasmid # 72457 ; http://n2t.net/addgene:72457 ; RRID:Addgene_72457)
