[The description below was written by a language model from this plasmid's Addgene catalogue record and pLannotate feature annotations shown in this document.]
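Description:
pJK578 is a bacterial expression plasmid built on the pET23a backbone for producing a triple-mutant form of N5-carboxyaminoimidazole ribonucleotide mutase (PurE) from Acetobacter aceti 1023. The 4,176 bp plasmid is maintained in E. coli through a ColE1/pMB1-type origin and selected with ampicillin via the β-lactamase gene and its own promoter. The annotation also finds an f1 phage origin, the pBR322 bom region and a rop coding sequence. The catalogue nonetheless lists the plasmid as high copy.

The purE insert sits between the NdeI and EcoRI sites, both retained. It lies downstream of the T7 promoter and the efficient phage T7 gene 10 ribosome binding site, and upstream of the T7 terminator. Transcription therefore depends on T7 RNA polymerase supplied by the expression host. The encoded protein carries Trp34 to Phe, Ser57 to Ala and Trp165 to Phe substitutions plus an additional N-terminal methionine, and is designated AaPurE1fwf-S57A. The automated annotation labels the coding region as a fragment matching E. coli PurE. This reflects homology to the nearest reference entry, since the catalogue gives A. aceti as the source species. PurE catalyses the conversion of N5-CAIR to CAIR in purine biosynthesis.

A short His-tag-matching segment and a fragment resembling a T7 gene 10B-derived sequence are annotated downstream of the insert. They appear to be vector sequence, and the record lists no tag on the protein, so whether either is translated as a fusion is not stated. The record supports use for recombinant production of this mutant enzyme but gives no further experimental purpose.
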