Features (pLannotate 1.2.2; 13 found; start..end, strand, type, name):
     12..467     +  rep_origin     f1 ori (sequence partly withheld): f1 bacteriophage origin of replication; arrow indicates direction of (+) strand synthesis
    494..598     +  promoter       AmpR promoter: bla
    599..1459    +  CDS            AmpR: β-lactamase; bla; confers resistance to ampicillin, carbenicillin, and related antibiotics
   1630..2218    +  rep_origin     ori: high-copy-number ColE1/pMB1/pBR322/pUC origin of replication
   2404..2546    -  misc_feature   bom: basis of mobility region from pBR322
   2648..2839    -  CDS            rop: Rop protein, which maintains plasmids at low copy number; rop
   2856..3236    +  CDS            YPB1_ECOLX: Protein predicted: Swiss-Prot protein existence level 4. From Escherichia coli.
   3348..3366    +  promoter       T7 promoter: promoter for bacteriophage T7 RNA polymerase
   3398..3420    +  RBS            RBS: efficient ribosome binding site from bacteriophage T7 gene 10 (Olins and Rangwala, 1989)
   3500..3961    +  CDS            purE (fragment): PURE_ECOLI - Experimental evidence at protein level: Swiss-Prot protein existence level 1. Catalyzes the conversion of N5-carboxyaminoimidazole ribonucleotide (N5-CAIR) to 4-carboxy-5-aminoimidazole ribonucleotide (CAIR). From Escherichia coli (strain K12).
   4020..4037    +  CDS            9xHis (fragment): 9xHis affinity tag
   4047..4096    +  CDS            SET1 (fragment): solubility-enhancement tag derived from T7 phage gene 10B
   4104..4151    +  terminator     T7 terminator: transcription terminator for bacteriophage T7 RNA polymerase
>Addgene plasmid #72457 | pJK578 | depositor full sequence | sequence record 133895 | pJK578 sequence 4176 bps
TGGCGAATGGG
[124 nt withheld, positions 12-135]
C
[91 nt withheld, positions 137-227]
A
[49 nt withheld, positions 229-277]
CCTTTGACGTTGGAGTCCACGTTCTTT
[37 nt withheld, positions 305-341]
ACCCTATCTCGGTCTATTCTTTTGATTTATAAGGGATTTTGCCGATTTCGGCCTATTGGTTAAAAAATGA
GCTGATTTAACAAAAATTTAACGCGAATTTTAACAAAATATTAACGTTTACAATTTCAGGTGGCACTTTT
CGGGGAAATGTGCGCGGAACCCCTATTTGTTTATTTTTCTAAATACATTCAAATATGTATCCGCTCATGA
GACAATAACCCTGATAAATGCTTCAATAATATTGAAAAAGGAAGAGTATGAGTATTCAACATTTCCGTGT
CGCCCTTATTCCCTTTTTTGCGGCATTTTGCCTTCCTGTTTTTGCTCACCCAGAAACGCTGGTGAAAGTA
AAAGATGCTGAAGATCAGTTGGGTGCACGAGTGGGTTACATCGAACTGGATCTCAACAGCGGTAAGATCC
TTGAGAGTTTTCGCCCCGAAGAACGTTTTCCAATGATGAGCACTTTTAAAGTTCTGCTATGTGGCGCGGT
ATTATCCCGTATTGACGCCGGGCAAGAGCAACTCGGTCGCCGCATACACTATTCTCAGAATGACTTGGTT
GAGTACTCACCAGTCACAGAAAAGCATCTTACGGATGGCATGACAGTAAGAGAATTATGCAGTGCTGCCA
TAACCATGAGTGATAACACTGCGGCCAACTTACTTCTGACAACGATCGGAGGACCGAAGGAGCTAACCGC
TTTTTTGCACAACATGGGGGATCATGTAACTCGCCTTGATCGTTGGGAACCGGAGCTGAATGAAGCCATA
CCAAACGACGAGCGTGACACCACGATGCCTGCAGCAATGGCAACAACGTTGCGCAAACTATTAACTGGCG
AACTACTTACTCTAGCTTCCCGGCAACAATTAATAGACTGGATGGAGGCGGATAAAGTTGCAGGACCACT
TCTGCGCTCGGCCCTTCCGGCTGGCTGGTTTATTGCTGATAAATCTGGAGCCGGTGAGCGTGGGTCTCGC
GGTATCATTGCAGCACTGGGGCCAGATGGTAAGCCCTCCCGTATCGTAGTTATCTACACGACGGGGAGTC
AGGCAACTATGGATGAACGAAATAGACAGATCGCTGAGATAGGTGCCTCACTGATTAAGCATTGGTAACT
GTCAGACCAAGTTTACTCATATATACTTTAGATTGATTTAAAACTTCATTTTTAATTTAAAAGGATCTAG
GTGAAGATCCTTTTTGATAATCTCATGACCAAAATCCCTTAACGTGAGTTTTCGTTCCACTGAGCGTCAG
ACCCCGTAGAAAAGATCAAAGGATCTTCTTGAGATCCTTTTTTTCTGCGCGTAATCTGCTGCTTGCAAAC
AAAAAAACCACCGCTACCAGCGGTGGTTTGTTTGCCGGATCAAGAGCTACCAACTCTTTTTCCGAAGGTA
ACTGGCTTCAGCAGAGCGCAGATACCAAATACTGTCCTTCTAGTGTAGCCGTAGTTAGGCCACCACTTCA
AGAACTCTGTAGCACCGCCTACATACCTCGCTCTGCTAATCCTGTTACCAGTGGCTGCTGCCAGTGGCGA
TAAGTCGTGTCTTACCGGGTTGGACTCAAGACGATAGTTACCGGATAAGGCGCAGCGGTCGGGCTGAACG
GGGGGTTCGTGCACACAGCCCAGCTTGGAGCGAACGACCTACACCGAACTGAGATACCTACAGCGTGAGC
TATGAGAAAGCGCCACGCTTCCCGAAGGGAGAAAGGCGGACAGGTATCCGGTAAGCGGCAGGGTCGGAAC
AGGAGAGCGCACGAGGGAGCTTCCAGGGGGAAACGCCTGGTATCTTTATAGTCCTGTCGGGTTTCGCCAC
CTCTGACTTGAGCGTCGATTTTTGTGATGCTCGTCAGGGGGGCGGAGCCTATGGAAAAACGCCAGCAACG
CGGCCTTTTTACGGTTCCTGGCCTTTTGCTGGCCTTTTGCTCACATGTTCTTTCCTGCGTTATCCCCTGA
TTCTGTGGATAACCGTATTACCGCCTTTGAGTGAGCTGATACCGCTCGCCGCAGCCGAACGACCGAGCGC
AGCGAGTCAGTGAGCGAGGAAGCGGAAGAGCGCCTGATGCGGTATTTTCTCCTTACGCATCTGTGCGGTA
TTTCACACCGCATATATGGTGCACTCTCAGTACAATCTGCTCTGATGCCGCATAGTTAAGCCAGTATACA
CTCCGCTATCGCTACGTGACTGGGTCATGGCTGCGCCCCGACACCCGCCAACACCCGCTGACGCGCCCTG
ACGGGCTTGTCTGCTCCCGGCATCCGCTTACAGACAAGCTGTGACCGTCTCCGGGAGCTGCATGTGTCAG
AGGTTTTCACCGTCATCACCGAAACGCGCGAGGCAGCTGCGGTAAAGCTCATCAGCGTGGTCGTGAAGCG
ATTCACAGATGTCTGCCTGTTCATCCGCGTCCAGCTCGTTGAGTTTCTCCAGAAGCGTTAATGTCTGGCT
TCTGATAAAGCGGGCCATGTTAAGGGCGGTTTTTTCCTGTTTGGTCACTGATGCCTCCGTGTAAGGGGGA
TTTCTGTTCATGGGGGTAATGATACCGATGAAACGAGAGAGGATGCTCACGATACGGGTTACTGATGATG
AACATGCCCGGTTACTGGAACGTTGTGAGGGTAAACAACTGGCGGTATGGATGCGGCGGGACCAGAGAAA
AATCACTCAGGGTCAATGCCAGCGCTTCGTTAATACAGATGTAGGTGTTCCACAGGGTAGCCAGCAGCAT
CCTGCGATGCAGATCCGGAACATAATGGTGCAGGGCGCTGACTTCCGCGTTTCCAGACTTTACGAAACAC
GGAAACCGAAGACCATTCATGTTGTTGCTCAGGTCGCAGACGTTTTGCAGCAGCAGTCGCTTCACGTTCG
CTCGCGTATCGGTGATTCATTCTGCTAACCAGTAAGGCAACCCCGCCAGCCTAGCCGGGTCCTCAACGAC
AGGAGCACGATCATGCGCACCCGTGGCCAGGACCCAACGCTGCCCGAGATCTCGATCCCGCGAAATTAAT
ACGACTCACTATAGGGAGACCACAACGGTTTCCCTCTAGAAATAATTTTGTTTAACTTTAAGAAGGAGAT
ATACATATGATGAGCGAAACCGCCCCCCTGCCCTCTGCTTCCAGTGCTTTAGAAGATAAAGCAGCCTCTG
CCCCCGTTGTGGGCATTATCATGGGCAGCCAGTCAGACTTCGAAACCATGCGCCATGCAGACGCATTGCT
GACAGAGCTGGAAATTCCGCATGAAACCCTCATTGTTGCAGCACATCGTACGCCAGACCGGTTGGCGGAT
TATGCGCGTACGGCAGCCGAACGCGGCCTGAATGTGATTATTGCTGGGGCCGGTGGAGCTGCACATCTGC
CGGGTATGTGTGCGGCATGGACACGCCTGCCCGTGCTGGGTGTTCCAGTAGAATCTCGCGCTCTTAAAGG
CATGGACAGCCTGCTTTCCATTGTGCAGATGCCCGGCGGCGTGCCTGTGGGCACTTTGGCTATTGGGGCA
TCCGGCGCCAAAAATGCCGCCTTGCTGGCCGCCTCCATTCTTGCACTGTATAACCCGGCCCTTGCCGCAC
GCCTTGAAACATTTCGCGCATTGCAGACGGCCTCTGTCCCCAACTCTCCCATTACCGAAGATAAATGAGA
ATTCGAGCTCCGTCGACAAGCTTGCGGCCGCACTCGAGCACCACCACCACCACCACTGAGATCCGGCTGC
TAACAAAGCCCGAAAGGAAGCTGAGTTGGCTGCTGCCACCGCTGAGCAATAACTAGCATAACCCCTTGGG
GCCTCTAAACGGGTCTTGAGGGGTTTTTTGCTGAAAGGAGGAACTATATCCGGAT
