>Addgene plasmid #72457 | pJK578 | addgene partial sequence | sequence record 136716 | T7 5'-TAATACGACTCACTATAGGG-3'
AATAATTTTGTTTAACTTTAAGAAGGAGATATACATATGATGAGCGAAACCGCCCCCCTGCCCTCTGCTT
CCAGTGCTTTAGAAGATAAAGCAGCCTCTGCCCCCGTTGTGGGCATTATCATGGGCAGCCAGTCAGACTT
CGAAACCATGCGCCATGCAGACGCATTGCTGACAGAGCTGGAAATTCCGCATGAAACCCTCATTGTTGCA
GCACATCGTACGCCAGACCGGTTGGCGGATTATGCGCGTACGGCAGCCGAACGCGGCCTGAATGTGATTA
TTGCTGGGGCCGGTGGAGCTGCACATCTGCCGGGTATGTGTGCGGCATGGACACGCCTGCCCGTGCTGGG
TGTTCCAGTAGAATCTCGCGCTCTTAAAGGCATGGACAGCCTGCTTTCCATTGTGCAGATGCCCGGCGGC
GTGCCTGTGGGCACTTTGGCTATTGGGGCATCCGGCGCCAAAAATGCCGCCTTGCTGGCCGCCTCCATTC
TTGCACTGTATAACCCGGCCCTTGCCGCACGCCTTGAAACATTTCGCGCATTGCAGACGGCCTCTGTCCC
CAACTCTCCCATTACCGAAGATAAATGAGAATTCGAGCTCCGTCGACAAGCTTGCGGCCGCACTCGAGCA
CCACCACCACCACCACTGAGATCCGGCTGCTAACAAAGCCCGAAAGGAAGCTGAGTTGGCTGCTGCCACC
GCTGAGCAATAACTAGCATAACCCCTTGGGGCCTCTAAACGGGTCTTGAGGGGTTTTTTGCTGAAAGGAG
GAACTATATCCGGATTGGCGAATGGG
[124 nt withheld, positions 797-920]
C
[77 nt withheld, positions 922-998]
