>Addgene plasmid #72457 | pJK578 | addgene partial sequence | sequence record 136717 | T7term 5'-GCTAGTTATTGCTCAGCGG-3'
TTTCGGGCTTTGTTAGCAGCCGGATCTCAGTGGTGGTGGTGGTGGTGCTCGAGTGCGGCCGCAAGCTTGT
CGACGGAGCTCGAATTCTCATTTATCTTCGGTAATGGGAGAGTTGGGGACAGAGGCCGTCTGCAATGCGC
GAAATGTTTCAAGGCGTGCGGCAAGGGCCGGGTTATACAGTGCAAGAATGGAGGCGGCCAGCAAGGCGGC
ATTTTTGGCGCCGGATGCCCCAATAGCCAAAGTGCCCACAGGCACGCCGCCGGGCATCTGCACAATGGAA
AGCAGGCTGTCCATGCCTTTAAGAGCGCGAGATTCTACTGGAACACCCAGCACGGGCAGGCGTGTCCATG
CCGCACACATACCCGGCAGATGTGCAGCTCCACCGGCCCCAGCAATAATCACATTCAGGCCGCGTTCGGC
TGCCGTACGCGCATAATCCGCCAACCGGTCTGGCGTACGATGTGCTGCAACAATGAGGGTTTCATGCGGA
ATTTCCAGCTCTGTCAGCAATGCGTCTGCATGGCGCATGGTTTCGAAGTCTGACTGGCTGCCCATGATAA
TGCCCACAACGGGGGCAGAGGCTGCTTTATCTTCTAAAGCACTGGAAGCAGAGGGCAGGGGGGCGGTTTC
GCTCATCATATGTATATCTCCTTCTTAAAGTTAAACAAAATTATTTCTAGAGGGAAACCGTTGTGGTCTC
CCTATAGTGAGTCGTATTAATTTCGCGGGATCGAGATCTCGGGCAGCGTTGGGTCCTGGCCACGGGTGCG
CATGATCGTGCTCCTGTCGTTGAGGACCCGGCTAGGCTGGCGGGGTTGCCTTACTGGTTAGCAGAATGAA
TCACCGATACGCGAGCGAACGTGAAGCGACTGCTGCTGCAAAACGTCTGCGACCTGAGCAACAACATGAA
TGGTCTTCGGTTTCCGTGTTTCGTAAAGTCTGGAAACGCGGAAGTCAGCGCCCTGCACCATTATGTTCCG
GATCTGCATCGCAGGATGCTGCTGGCTACCCTGTGGAACACCTACATCTGTATTAACGAAGCGCTGGC
